>Addgene plasmid #8975 | pcDNA3-HA-ERK2 L198A | addgene partial sequence | sequence record 17505 | 8975 with CMV-F
TTAGCAGAGCTCTCTGGCTACTAGAGAACCCACTGCTTACTGGCTTATCGAAATTAATACGACTCACTAT
AGGGAGACCCAAGCTTGGTACCACGCGTCATATGGCTTACCCATACGATGTTCCAGATTACGCTAGCATG
GCGGCGGCGGCGGCGGGCCCGGAGATGGTCCGCGGGCAGGTGTTCGACGTGGGGCCGCGCTACACTAATC
TCTCGTACATCGGAGAAGGCGCCTACGGCATGGTTTGTTCTGCTTATGATAATCTCAACAAAGTTCGAGT
TGCTATCAAGAAAATCAGTCCTTTTGAGCACCAGACCTACTGTCAGAGAACCCTGAGAGAGATAAAAATC
CTACTGCGCTTCAGACATGAGAACATCATCGGCATCAATGACATCATCCGGGCACCAACCATTGAGCAGA
TGAAAGATGTATATATAGTACAGGACCTCATGGAGACAGATCTTTACAAGCTCTTGAAGACACAGCACCT
CAGCAATGATCATATCTGCTATTTTCTTTATCAGATCCTGAGAGGATTAAAGTATATACATTCAGCTAAT
GTTCTGCACCGTGACCTCAAGCCTTCCAACCTCCTGCTGAACACCACTTGTGATCTCAAGATCTGTGACT
TTGGCCTTGCCCGTGTTGCAGATCCAGACCATGATCATACAGGGTTCTTGACAGAGTATGTAGCCACGCG
TTGGTACAGAGCTCCAGAAATTATGGCGAATTCCAAGGGTTATACCAAGTCCATTGATATTTGGTCTGTG
GGCTGCATCCTGGCAGAGATGCTATCCAACAGGCCTATCTTCCCAGGAAAGCATTACCTTGACCAGCTGA
ATCACATCCTGGGTATTCTTGGATCTCCATCACAGGAAGATCTGAATTGTATAATAAATTTAAAAGCTAG
AAACTATTTGCTTTCTCT
