>Addgene plasmid #8975 | pcDNA3-HA-ERK2 L198A | addgene partial sequence | sequence record 17506 | 8975 with T7
ACGATGTTCCAGATTACGCTAGCATGGCGGCGGCGGCGGCGGGCCCGGAGATGGTCCGCGGGCAGGTGTT
CGACGTGGGGCCGCGCTACACTAATCTCTCGTACATCGGAGAAGGCGCCTACGGCATGGTTTGTTCTGCT
TATGATAATCTCAACAAAGTTCGAGTTGCTATCAAGAAAATCAGTCCTTTTGAGCACCAGACCTACTGTC
AGAGAACCCTGAGAGAGATAAAAATCCTACTGCGCTTCAGACATGAGAACATCATCGGCATCAATGACAT
CATCCGGGCACCAACCATTGAGCAGATGAAAGATGTATATATAGTACAGGACCTCATGGAGACAGATCTT
TACAAGCTCTTGAAGACACAGCACCTCAGCAATGATCATATCTGCTATTTTCTTTATCAGATCCTGAGAG
GATTAAAGTATATACATTCAGCTAATGTTCTGCACCGTGACCTCAAGCCTTCCAACCTCCTGCTGAACAC
CACTTGTGATCTCAAGATCTGTGACTTTGGCCTTGCCCGTGTTGC
