[The description below was written by a language model from this plasmid's Addgene catalogue record.]
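Description:
pcDNA3-HA-ERK2 L198A is a mammalian expression plasmid built on a pcDNA3.1-type backbone (about 5.4 kb without insert) that carries rat ERK2 (Mapk1, also known as p42 MAPK) with a point mutation. It is maintained as a high-copy plasmid in E. coli under ampicillin selection, and the backbone provides a neomycin resistance marker so that transfected mammalian cells can be selected with G418. The record does not list the promoter or other regulatory elements. Vectors of the pcDNA3 family conventionally drive the insert from the CMV immediate-early promoter, with a T7 promoter just upstream of the cloning site, which fits the T7 primer listed for 5′ sequencing.

The insert of roughly 1.2 kb was cloned between KpnI and BamHI sites, both of which remain intact, and encodes ERK2 with an N-terminal HA epitope tag. The tag allows the exogenous kinase to be detected or immunoprecipitated separately from endogenous ERK. The L198A substitution is described by the depositor as a DEF-domain docking mutant, meaning it alters the surface of ERK2 that engages substrates and partners carrying DEF-type docking motifs. The associated study concerns spatially separate docking sites on ERK2 that control distinct signalling events in vivo. The construct is therefore suited to expressing tagged mutant ERK2 in cultured mammalian cells, to test which ERK2 interactions and downstream signalling outputs depend on DEF-motif docking, typically by comparison with wild-type ERK2 or other docking-site mutants.
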