Addgene plasmid #8975: pcDNA3-HA-ERK2 L198A
Depositing lab: John Blenis. Depositing organization: Harvard Medical School. Publication: Spatially separate docking sites on ERK2 regulate distinct signaling events in vivo. Dimitri CA, Dowdle W, MacKeigan JP, Blenis J, Murphy LO. Curr Biol. 2005 Jul 26. 15(14):1319-24. 10.1016/j.cub.2005.06.037 PubMed 16051177.
Backbone
  Vector backbone: pcDNA3.1
  Backbone size w/o insert (bp): 5400
  Vector type: Mammalian Expression
  Selectable markers: Neomycin (select with G418)
Growth in bacteria
  Bacterial resistance: Ampicillin, 100 μg/mL
  Growth temperature: 37°C
  Growth strain: DH5alpha
  Copy number: High Copy
Gene/Insert
  Gene/Insert name: ERK2
  Species: R. norvegicus (rat)
  Insert size (bp): 1200
  Mutation: L198A
  Entrez Gene: Mapk1 (a.k.a. ERK-2, ERT1, Erk2, p42-MAPK)
  Tag / fusion protein: HA (N terminal on insert)
  Cloning method: Restriction Enzyme; 5′ cloning site KpnI (not destroyed); 3′ cloning site BamHI (not destroyed)
  Sequencing primers: 5′ T7
Terms and licenses: Academic/Nonprofit Terms; Industry Terms: Not Available to Industry
Depositor comments: DEF-domain docking mutant.
How to cite: pcDNA3-HA-ERK2 L198A was a gift from John Blenis (Addgene plasmid # 8975 ; http://n2t.net/addgene:8975 ; RRID:Addgene_8975)
